Addgene plasmid #8928: pPS2986
Depositing lab: Pamela Silver. Depositing organization: Dana-Farber Cancer Institute. Publication: Intracellular transport of human immunodeficiency virus type 1 integrase. Devroe E, Engelman A, Silver PA. J Cell Sci. 2003 Nov 1. 116(Pt 21):4401-8. 10.1242/jcs.00747 PubMed 13130095.
Backbone
  Vector backbone: pEGFP-PK
  Backbone manufacturer: Warner Greene
  Backbone size w/o insert (bp): 5000
  Vector type: Mammalian Expression
  Selectable markers: Neomycin (select with G418)
Growth in bacteria
  Bacterial resistance: Kanamycin, 50 μg/mL
  Growth temperature: 37°C
  Growth strain: DH5alpha
  Copy number: High Copy
Gene/Insert
  Gene/Insert name: IN (alt names: pEGFP-PK-IN; HIV-1 integrase)
  Species: HIV
  Tag / fusion protein: GFP (N terminal on backbone); PK (N terminal on backbone)
  Cloning method: Restriction Enzyme; 5′ cloning site KpnI (not destroyed); 3′ cloning site XbaI (not destroyed)
  Sequencing primers: 5′ EGFP-C
Terms and licenses: Academic/Nonprofit Terms; Industry Terms: Not Available to Industry
Depositor comments: Generates pEGFP-PK-codon optimized IN fusion. Localizes to cytoplasm.
How to cite: pPS2986 was a gift from Pamela Silver (Addgene plasmid # 8928 ; http://n2t.net/addgene:8928 ; RRID:Addgene_8928)
