[The description below was written by a language model from this plasmid's Addgene catalogue record and pLannotate feature annotations shown in this document.]
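Description:
pPS2986 (also called pEGFP-PK-IN) is a mammalian expression plasmid built on the pEGFP-PK backbone, an EGFP C-terminal-fusion type vector in which a pyruvate kinase (PK) segment has been placed downstream of EGFP. It replicates in E. coli at high copy from a ColE1/pUC-type origin and also carries an f1 origin. A single NeoR/KanR (Tn5 aminoglycoside phosphotransferase) gene serves both hosts: a bacterial bla-type promoter drives it for kanamycin selection in bacteria, and the adjacent SV40 enhancer/early promoter drives it for G418 selection in mammalian cells, with an HSV TK polyadenylation signal terminating the cassette. The sequenced record is about 6.8 kb.

The payload is a tripartite fusion expressed from the human CMV immediate-early enhancer and promoter: EGFP, then a pyruvate kinase fragment, then HIV-1 integrase (IN) cloned between KpnI and XbaI, followed by an SV40 poly(A) signal. The depositor notes that the integrase coding sequence is codon-optimized, which may explain why the automated annotation recognises only part of the region after PK as a gag-pol/integrase match. PK is a large cytoplasmic protein, and fusing it to GFP gives a reporter generally considered too big to enter the nucleus by passive diffusion, so any nuclear accumulation would indicate a transferable nuclear import signal in the attached sequence. According to the depositor, this EGFP-PK-IN fusion localizes to the cytoplasm. The construct comes from work on the intracellular transport of HIV-1 integrase and is suited to live-cell or fixed-cell fluorescence localization studies after transfection.
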