Features (pLannotate 1.2.2; 17 found; start..end, strand, type, name):
      1..45      +  rep_origin     RSF ori (fragment): Plasmids containing the RSF 1030 origin of replication can be propagated in E. coli cells that contain additional plasmids with compatible origins.
    113..416     +  enhancer       CMV enhancer: human cytomegalovirus immediate early enhancer
    417..620     +  promoter       CMV promoter: human cytomegalovirus (CMV) immediate early promoter
    665..1381    +  CDS            EGFP: EGFP is a basic (constitutively fluorescent) green fluorescent protein published in 1996, derived from Aequorea victoria. It is reported to be a rapidly-maturing weak dimer with moderate acid sensitivity.
   1383..1411    +  misc_feature   MCS (fragment): multiple cloning site
   1418..2698    +  CDS            PKM (fragment): KPYM_FELCA - Also known as PKM2. Experimental evidence at protein level: Swiss-Prot protein existence level 1. Glycolytic enzyme that catalyzes the transfer of a phosphoryl group from phosphoenolpyruvate (PEP) to ADP, generating ATP. The ratio between the highly active tetrameric form and nearly inactive dimeric form determines whether glucose carbons are channeled to biosynthetic processes or used for glycolytic ATP production. The transition between the 2 forms contributes to the control of glycolysis and is important for tumor cell proliferation and survival. In addition to its role in glyc
   3119..3562    +  CDS            gag-pol: POL_HV1Z6 - Experimental evidence at protein level: Swiss-Prot protein existence level 1. [Integrase]: Catalyzes viral DNA integration into the host chromosome, by performing a series of DNA cutting and joining reactions. This enzyme activity takes place after virion entry into a cell and reverse transcription of the RNA genome in dsDNA. The first step in the integration process is 3' processing. This step requires a complex comprising the viral genome, matrix protein, Vpr and integrase. This complex is called the pre-integration complex (PIC). The integrase protein removes 2 nucleotides from
   3576..3660    +  CDS            large T antigen (fragment): large T antigen from SV40 (simian virus 40)
   3683..3804    +  polyA_signal   SV40 poly(A) signal: SV40 polyadenylation signal
   3838..4266    -  rep_origin     f1 ori (sequence partly withheld): f1 bacteriophage origin of replication; arrow indicates direction of (+) strand synthesis
   4293..4397    +  promoter       AmpR promoter: bla
   4399..4756    +  promoter       SV40 promoter: SV40 enhancer and early promoter
   4791..5585    +  CDS            NeoR/KanR: aminoglycoside phosphotransferase from Tn5; aph(3')-II (or nptII); confers resistance to neomycin, kanamycin, and G418 (Geneticin®)
   5606..5758    +  CDS            ble (fragment): BLE_KLEPN - Experimental evidence at protein level: Swiss-Prot protein existence level 1. Binding protein with a strong affinity to the bleomycin family of antibiotics. Binds to CL990; an antimitotic-antibiotic compound. From Klebsiella pneumoniae.
   5817..5864    +  polyA_signal   HSV TK poly(A) signal: herpes simplex virus thymidine kinase polyadenylation signal (Cole and Stacy, 1985)
   5955..5971    -  polyA_signal   bGH poly(A) signal (fragment): bovine growth hormone polyadenylation signal
   6193..6781    +  rep_origin     ori: high-copy-number ColE1/pMB1/pBR322/pUC origin of replication
>Addgene plasmid #8928 | pPS2986 | addgene full sequence | sequence record 259128 | Addgene NGS Result
CTTTCCTGCGTTATCCCCTGATTCTGTGGATAACCGTATTACCGCCATGCATTAGTTATTAATAGTAATC
AATTACGGGGTCATTAGTTCATAGCCCATATATGGAGTTCCGCGTTACATAACTTACGGTAAATGGCCCG
CCTGGCTGACCGCCCAACGACCCCCGCCCATTGACGTCAATAATGACGTATGTTCCCATAGTAACGCCAA
TAGGGACTTTCCATTGACGTCAATGGGTGGAGTATTTACGGTAAACTGCCCACTTGGCAGTACATCAAGT
GTATCATATGCCAAGTACGCCCCCTATTGACGTCAATGACGGTAAATGGCCCGCCTGGCATTATGCCCAG
TACATGACCTTATGGGACTTTCCTACTTGGCAGTACATCTACGTATTAGTCATCGCTATTACCATGGTGA
TGCGGTTTTGGCAGTACATCAATGGGCGTGGATAGCGGTTTGACTCACGGGGATTTCCAAGTCTCCACCC
CATTGACGTCAATGGGAGTTTGTTTTGGCACCAAAATCAACGGGACTTTCCAAAATGTCGTAACAACTCC
GCCCCATTGACGCAAATGGGCGGTAGGCGTGTACGGTGGGAGGTCTATATAAGCAGAGCTGGTTTAGTGA
ACCGTCAGATCCGCTAGCGCTACCGGTCGCCACCATGGTGAGCAAGGGCGAGGAGCTGTTCACCGGGGTG
GTGCCCATCCTGGTCGAGCTGGACGGCGACGTAAACGGCCACAAGTTCAGCGTGTCCGGCGAGGGCGAGG
GCGATGCCACCTACGGCAAGCTGACCCTGAAGTTCATCTGCACCACCGGCAAGCTGCCCGTGCCCTGGCC
CACCCTCGTGACCACCCTGACCTACGGCGTGCAGTGCTTCAGCCGCTACCCCGACCACATGAAGCAGCAC
GACTTCTTCAAGTCCGCCATGCCCGAAGGCTACGTCCAGGAGCGCACCATCTTCTTCAAGGACGACGGCA
ACTACAAGACCCGCGCCGAGGTGAAGTTCGAGGGCGACACCCTGGTGAACCGCATCGAGCTGAAGGGCAT
CGACTTCAAGGAGGACGGCAACATCCTGGGGCACAAGCTGGAGTACAACTACAACAGCCACAACGTCTAT
ATCATGGCCGACAAGCAGAAGAACGGCATCAAGGTGAACTTCAAGATCCGCCACAACATCGAGGACGGCA
GCGTGCAGCTCGCCGACCACTACCAGCAGAACACCCCCATCGGCGACGGCCCCGTGCTGCTGCCCGACAA
CCACTACCTGAGCACCCAGTCCGCCCTGAGCAAAGACCCCAACGAGAAGCGCGATCACATGGTCCTGCTG
GAGTTCGTGACCGCCGCCGGGATCACTCTCGGCATGGACGAGCTGTACAAGTACTCAGATCTCGAGCTCA
AGCTTCGAATTAATTCCCACGCTGCCATGGCAGACACCTTTCTGGAGCACATGTGCCGCCTGGACATCGA
CTCCGAGCCAACCATTGCCAGAAACACCGGCATCATCTGCACCATCGGCCCAGCCTCCCGCTCTGTGGAC
AAGCTGAAGGAAATGATTAAATCTGGAATGAATGTTGCCCGCCTCAACTTCTCGCACGGCACCCACGAGT
ATCATGAGGGCACAATTAAGAACGTGCGAGAGGCCACAGAGAGCTTTGCCTCTGACCCGATCACCTACAG
ACCTGTGGCTATTGCACTGGACACCAAGGGACCTGAAATCCGAACTGGACTCATCAAGGGAAGTGGCACA
GCAGAGGTGGAGCTCAAGAAGGGCGCAGCTCTCAAAGTGACGCTGGACAATGCCTTCATGGAGAACTGCG
ATGAGAATGTGCTGTGGGTGGACTACAAGAACCTCATCAAAGTTATAGATGTGGGCAGCAAAATCTATGT
GGATGACGGTCTCATTTCCTTGCTGGTTAAGGAGAAAGGCAAGGACTTTGTCATGACTGAGGTTGAGAAC
GGTGGCATGCTTGGTAGTAAGAAGGGAGTGAACCTCCCAGGTGCTGCGGTCGACCTGCCTGCAGTCTCAG
AGAAGGACATTCAGGACCTGAAATTTGGCGTGGAGCAGAATGTGGACATGGTGTTCGCTTCCTTCATCCG
CAAAGCTGCTGATGTCCATGCTGTCAGGAAGGTGCTAGGGGAAAAGGGAAAGCACATCAAGATTATCAGC
AAGATTGAGAATCACGAGGGTGTGCGCAGGTTTGATGAGATCATGGAGGCCAGCGATGGCATTATGGTGG
CCCGTGGTGACCTGGGTATTGAGATCCCTGCTGAAAAAGTCTTCCTCGCACAGAAGATGATGATTGGGCG
CTGCAACAGGGCTGGCAAACCCATCATTTGTGCCACTCAGATGTTGGAAAGCATGATCAAGAAACCTCGC
CCGACCCGCGCTGAGGGCAGTGATGTTGCCAATGCAGTTCTGGATGGAGCAGACTGCATCATGCTGTCTG
GGGAGACCGCCAAGGGAGACTACCCACTGGAGGCTGTGCGCATGCAGCACGCTATTGCTCGTGAGGCTGA
GGCCGCAATGTTCCATCGTCAGCAGTTTGAAGAAATCTTACGCCACAGTGTACACCACAGGGAGCCTGCT
GATGCCATGGCAGCAGGCGCGGTGGAGGCCTCCTTTAAGTGCTTAGCAGCAGCTCTGATAGTTATGACCG
AGTCTGGCAGGTCTGCACGCCTGGTGTCCCGGTACCGCTTCCTGGACGGCATCGACAAGGCCCAGGAGGA
GCACGAGAAGTACCACTCCAACTGGCGCGCCATGGCCTCCGACTTCAACCTGCCCCCCGTGGTGGCCAAG
GAGATCGTGGCCTCCTGCGACAAGTGCCAGCTGAAGGGCGAGGCCATGCACGGCCAGGTGGACTGCTCCC
CCGGCATCTGGCAGCTGGACTGCACCCACCTGGAGGGCAAGGTGATCCTGGTGGCCGTGCACGTGGCCTC
CGGCTACATCGAGGCCGAGGTGATCCCCGCCGAGACCGGCCAGGAGACCGCCTACTTCCTGCTGAAGCTG
GCCGGCCGCTGGCCCGTGAAGACCGTGCACACCGACAACGGCTCCAACTTCACCTCCACCACCGTGAAGG
CCGCCTGCTGGTGGGCCGGCATCAAGCAGGAGTTCGGCATCCCCTACAACCCCCAGTCCCAGGGCGTGAT
CGAGTCCATGAACAAGGAGCTGAAGAAGATCATCGGCCAAGTCCGCGACCAGGCCGAGCACCTGAAGACC
GCCGTGCAGATGGCCGTGTTCATCCACAACTTCAAGCGCAAGGGCGGCATCGGCGGCTACTCCGCCGGCG
AGCGCATCGTGGACATCATCGCCACCGACATCCAGACCAAGGAGCTGCAGAAGCAGATCACCAAGATCCA
GAACTTCCGCGTGTACTACCGCGACTCCCGCGACCCCGTGTGGAAGGGCCCCGCCAAGCTGCTGTGGAAG
GGCGAGGGCGCCGTGGTGATCCAGGACAACTCCGACATCAAGGTGGTGCCCCGCCGCAAGGCCAAGATCA
TCCGCGACTACGGCAAGCAGATGGCCGGCGACGACTGCGTGGCCTCCCGCCAGGACGAGGACTAATCTAG
ATAACTGATCATAATCAGCCATACCACATTTGTAGAGGTTTTACTTGCTTTAAAAAACCTCCCACACCTC
CCCCTGAACCTGAAACATAAAATGAATGCAATTGTTGTTGTTAACTTGTTTATTGCAGCTTATAATGGTT
ACAAATAAAGCAATAGCATCACAAATTTCACAAATAAAGCATTTTTTTCACTGCATTCTAGTTGTGGTTT
GTCCAAACTCATCAATGTATCTTAACGCGTAAATTGTAAGCGTTAATATTTTGTTAAAATTCGCGTTAAA
TTTTTGTTAAATCAGCTCATTTTTTAACCAATAGGCCGAAATCGGCAAAATCCCTTATAAATCAAAAGAA
TAGACCGAGATAGGGT
[37 nt withheld, positions 3937-3973]
AAAGAACGTGGACTCCAACGTCAAAGG
[49 nt withheld, positions 4001-4049]
T
[91 nt withheld, positions 4051-4141]
G
[124 nt withheld, positions 4143-4266]
CAGGTGGCACTTTTCGGGGAAATGTGCGCGGAACCCCTATTTGTTTATTTTTCTAAATACATTCAAATAT
GTATCCGCTCATGAGACAATAACCCTGATAAATGCTTCAATAATATTGAAAAAGGAAGAGTCCTGAGGCG
GAAAGAACCAGCTGTGGAATGTGTGTCAGTTAGGGTGTGGAAAGTCCCCAGGCTCCCCAGCAGGCAGAAG
TATGCAAAGCATGCATCTCAATTAGTCAGCAACCAGGTGTGGAAAGTCCCCAGGCTCCCCAGCAGGCAGA
AGTATGCAAAGCATGCATCTCAATTAGTCAGCAACCATAGTCCCGCCCCTAACTCCGCCCATCCCGCCCC
TAACTCCGCCCAGTTCCGCCCATTCTCCGCCCCATGGCTGACTAATTTTTTTTATTTATGCAGAGGCCGA
GGCCGCCTCGGCCTCTGAGCTATTCCAGAAGTAGTGAGGAGGCTTTTTTGGAGGCCTAGGCTTTTGCAAA
GATCGATCAAGAGACAGGATGAGGATCGTTTCGCATGATTGAACAAGATGGATTGCACGCAGGTTCTCCG
GCCGCTTGGGTGGAGAGGCTATTCGGCTATGACTGGGCACAACAGACAATCGGCTGCTCTGATGCCGCCG
TGTTCCGGCTGTCAGCGCAGGGGCGCCCGGTTCTTTTTGTCAAGACCGACCTGTCCGGTGCCCTGAATGA
ACTGCAAGACGAGGCAGCGCGGCTATCGTGGCTGGCCACGACGGGCGTTCCTTGCGCAGCTGTGCTCGAC
GTTGTCACTGAAGCGGGAAGGGACTGGCTGCTATTGGGCGAAGTGCCGGGGCAGGATCTCCTGTCATCTC
ACCTTGCTCCTGCCGAGAAAGTATCCATCATGGCTGATGCAATGCGGCGGCTGCATACGCTTGATCCGGC
TACCTGCCCATTCGACCACCAAGCGAAACATCGCATCGAGCGAGCACGTACTCGGATGGAAGCCGGTCTT
GTCGATCAGGATGATCTGGACGAAGAGCATCAGGGGCTCGCGCCAGCCGAACTGTTCGCCAGGCTCAAGG
CGAGCATGCCCGACGGCGAGGATCTCGTCGTGACCCATGGCGATGCCTGCTTGCCGAATATCATGGTGGA
AAATGGCCGCTTTTCTGGATTCATCGACTGTGGCCGGCTGGGTGTGGCGGACCGCTATCAGGACATAGCG
TTGGCTACCCGTGATATTGCTGAAGAGCTTGGCGGCGAATGGGCTGACCGCTTCCTCGTGCTTTACGGTA
TCGCCGCTCCCGATTCGCAGCGCATCGCCTTCTATCGCCTTCTTGACGAGTTCTTCTGAGCGGGACTCTG
GGGTTCGAAATGACCGACCAAGCGACGCCCAACCTGCCATCACGAGATTTCGATTCCACCGCCGCCTTCT
ATGAAAGGTTGGGCTTCGGAATCGTTTTCCGGGACGCCGGCTGGATGATCCTCCAGCGCGGGGATCTCAT
GCTGGAGTTCTTCGCCCACCCTAGGGGGAGGCTAACTGAAACACGGAAGGAGACAATACCGGAAGGAACC
CGCGCTATGACGGCAATAAAAAGACAGAATAAAACGCACGGTGTTGGGTCGTTTGTTCATAAACGCGGGG
TTCGGTCCCAGGGCTGGCACTCTGTCGATACCCCACCGAGACCCCATTGGGGCCAATACGCCCGCGTTTC
TTCCTTTTCCCCACCCCACCCCCCAAGTTCGGGTGAAGGCCCAGGGCTCGCAGCCAACGTCGGGGCGGCA
GGCCCTGCCATAGCCTCAGGTTACTCATATATACTTTAGATTGATTTAAAACTTCATTTTTAATTTAAAA
GGATCTAGGTGAAGATCCTTTTTGATAATCTCATGACCAAAATCCCTTAACGTGAGTTTTCGTTCCACTG
AGCGTCAGACCCCGTAGAAAAGATCAAAGGATCTTCTTGAGATCCTTTTTTTCTGCGCGTAATCTGCTGC
TTGCAAACAAAAAAACCACCGCTACCAGCGGTGGTTTGTTTGCCGGATCAAGAGCTACCAACTCTTTTTC
CGAAGGTAACTGGCTTCAGCAGAGCGCAGATACCAAATACTGTTCTTCTAGTGTAGCCGTAGTTAGGCCA
CCACTTCAAGAACTCTGTAGCACCGCCTACATACCTCGCTCTGCTAATCCTGTTACCAGTGGCTGCTGCC
AGTGGCGATAAGTCGTGTCTTACCGGGTTGGACTCAAGACGATAGTTACCGGATAAGGCGCAGCGGTCGG
GCTGAACGGGGGGTTCGTGCACACAGCCCAGCTTGGAGCGAACGACCTACACCGAACTGAGATACCTACA
GCGTGAGCTATGAGAAAGCGCCACGCTTCCCGAAGGGAGAAAGGCGGACAGGTATCCGGTAAGCGGCAGG
GTCGGAACAGGAGAGCGCACGAGGGAGCTTCCAGGGGGAAACGCCTGGTATCTTTATAGTCCTGTCGGGT
TTCGCCACCTCTGACTTGAGCGTCGATTTTTGTGATGCTCGTCAGGGGGGCGGAGCCTATGGAAAAACGC
CAGCAACGCGGCCTTTTTACGGTTCCTGGCCTTTTGCTGGCCTTTTGCTCACATGTT
