>Addgene plasmid #8928 | pPS2986 | addgene partial sequence | sequence record 17457 | 8928 with EGFP-C
ACGAGCTGTACAAGTACTCAGATCTCGAGCTCAAGCTTCGAATTAATTCCCACGCTGCCATGGCAGACAC
CTTTCTGGAGCACATGTGCCGCCTGGACATCGACTCCGAGCCAACCATTGCCAGAAACACCGGCATCATC
TGCACCATCGGCCCAGCCTCCCGCTCTGTGGACAAGCTGAAGGAAATGATTAAATCTGGAATGAATGTTG
CCCGCCTCAACTTCTCGCACGGCACCCACGAGTATCATGAGGGCACAATTAAGAACGTGCGAGAGGCCAC
AGAGAGCTTTGCCTCTGACCCGATCACCTACAGACCTGTGGCTATTGCACTGGACACCAAGGGACCTGAA
ATCCGAACTGGACTCATCAAGGGAAGTGGCACAGCAGAGGTGGAGCTCAAGAAGGGCGCAGCTCTCAAAG
TGACGCTGGACAATGCCTTCATGGAGAACTGCGATGAGAATGTGCTGTGGGTGGACTACAAGAACCTCAT
CAAAGTTATAGATGTGGGCAGCAAAATCTATGTGGATGACGGTCTCATTTCCTTGCTGGTTAAGGAGAAA
GGCAAGGACTTTGTCATGACTGAGGTTGAGAACGGTGGCATGCTTGGTAGTAAGAAGGGAGTGAACCTCC
CAGGTGCTGCGGTCGACCTGCCTGCAGTCTCAGAGAANGACATT
